Addgene plasmid #185484: pCMV-T7-NLS(SV40)-anCas(SCA)-BPNLS(SV40)-P2A-EGFP (LTH1378)
Purpose: CMV and T7 promoter expression plasmid for human codon usage anCas(SCA) with an N-terminal NLS, C-terminal bi-partite NLS, and P2A-eGFP
Depositing lab: Benjamin Kleinstiver & Raul Perez-Jimenez. Depositing organization: Massachusetts General Hospital. Publication: Evolution of CRISPR-associated endonucleases as inferred from resurrected proteins. Alonso-Lerma B, Jabalera Y, Samperio S, Morin M, Fernandez A, Hille LT, Silverstein RA, Quesada-Ganuza A, Reifs A, Fernandez-Penalver S, Benitez Y, Soletto L, Gavira JA, Diaz A, Vranken W, Sanchez-Mejias A, Guell M, Mojica FJM, Kleinstiver BP, Moreno-Pelayo MA, Montoliu L, Perez-Jimenez R. Nat Microbiol. 2023 Jan;8(1):77-90. doi: 10.1038/s41564-022-01265-y. Epub 2023 Jan 2. PubMed 36593295.
Backbone
  Vector backbone: pcDNA3.1(+)
  Vector type: Mammalian Expression ; in vitro transcription; T7 promoter
  Selectable markers: Neomycin (select with G418)
Growth in bacteria
  Bacterial resistance: Ampicillin, 100 μg/mL
  Growth temperature: 37°C
  Growth strain: DH5alpha
  Copy number: High Copy
Gene/Insert
  Gene/Insert name: human codon usage NLS-anCas(SCA)-BPNLS-P2A-eGFP (alt name: LTH1378)
  Species: Synthetic
  Promoter: CMV and T7
  Tag / fusion protein: NLS (N terminal on insert); BPNLS-P2A-eGFP (C terminal on insert)
  Cloning method: Gibson Cloning
  Sequencing primers: 5′ oBK6928 - CCAAGTCTCCACCCCATTGACG; 3′ oBK48 - GCAGAATTCCACCACACTGG
Terms and licenses: Academic/Nonprofit Terms; Industry Terms: Not Available to Industry
Depositor comments: Please visit https://www.biorxiv.org/content/10.1101/2022.03.30.485982v2 for bioRxiv preprint.
How to cite: pCMV-T7-NLS(SV40)-anCas(SCA)-BPNLS(SV40)-P2A-EGFP (LTH1378) was a gift from Benjamin Kleinstiver & Raul Perez-Jimenez (Addgene plasmid # 185484 ; http://n2t.net/addgene:185484 ; RRID:Addgene_185484)
