[The description below was written by a language model from this plasmid's Addgene catalogue record and pLannotate feature annotations shown in this document.]
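Description:
pCMV-T7-NLS(SV40)-anCas(SCA)-BPNLS(SV40)-P2A-EGFP (LTH1378) is a roughly 10.5 kb mammalian expression plasmid built on the pcDNA3.1(+) backbone. It carries a synthetic, human-codon-usage open reading frame for anCas(SCA), a Cas9-type endonuclease from a study of resurrected (ancestrally reconstructed) CRISPR-associated nucleases. The automated annotation labels the approximately 4.1 kb coding region as Streptococcus pyogenes Cas9. This reflects sequence similarity to that reference protein rather than identity, since the catalogue entry defines the insert as anCas(SCA).

The nuclease is flanked by an N-terminal SV40 nuclear localisation signal and a C-terminal bipartite NLS. It is followed in frame by a P2A peptide and EGFP. Ribosomal skipping at P2A yields the nuclear-targeted nuclease and free green fluorescent protein from a single transcript, so fluorescence marks transfected, expressing cells.

Transcription in mammalian cells is driven by the CMV immediate-early enhancer and promoter and terminated by the bGH polyadenylation signal. A T7 promoter sits between the CMV promoter and the coding sequence, which also allows in vitro transcription of the mRNA. A separate SV40 promoter–neomycin phosphotransferase–SV40 poly(A) cassette permits G418 selection of stable mammalian cells. In E. coli the plasmid is maintained at high copy through a ColE1/pUC-type origin with ampicillin resistance, and an f1 origin is also present. Small annotated fragments (HIV-1 LTR, ble, lacI, bom) appear to be backbone remnants or short similarity matches rather than functional elements.

No guide RNA cassette is annotated, so a guide would have to be supplied separately. The construct is suited to testing the genome-editing activity of this ancestral nuclease in human cells.
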