Features (pLannotate 1.2.2; 21 found; start..end, strand, type, name):
     70..122     -  misc_feature   bom (fragment): basis of mobility region from pBR322
    277..656     +  enhancer       CMV enhancer: human cytomegalovirus immediate early enhancer
    657..860     +  promoter       CMV promoter: human cytomegalovirus (CMV) immediate early promoter
    856..889     +  LTR            5' LTR (truncated) (fragment): truncated 5' long terminal repeat (LTR) from HIV-1
    905..923     +  promoter       T7 promoter: promoter for bacteriophage T7 RNA polymerase
    979..5082    +  CDS            cas9: CAS9_STRP1 - Also known as csn1 From Streptococcus pyogenes serotype M1.
   5224..5940    +  CDS            EGFP: EGFP is a basic (constitutively fluorescent) green fluorescent protein published in 1996, derived from Aequorea victoria. It is reported to be a rapidly-maturing weak dimer with moderate acid sensitivity.
   6112..6336    +  polyA_signal   bGH poly(A) signal: bovine growth hormone polyadenylation signal
   6340..6361    +  promoter       SV40 promoter (fragment): SV40 enhancer and early promoter
   6382..6810    +  rep_origin     f1 ori (sequence partly withheld): f1 bacteriophage origin of replication; arrow indicates direction of (+) strand synthesis
   6824..7153    +  promoter       SV40 promoter: SV40 enhancer and early promoter
   7220..8011    +  CDS            neo: KKA2_KLEPN - Also known as kan, nptII. Experimental evidence at protein level: Swiss-Prot protein existence level 1. Resistance to kanamycin, neomycin, paromomycin, ribostamycin, butirosin and gentamicin B. From Klebsiella pneumoniae.
   8035..8193    +  CDS            ble (fragment): BLE_KLEPN - Experimental evidence at protein level: Swiss-Prot protein existence level 1. Binding protein with a strong affinity to the bleomycin family of antibiotics. Binds to CL990; an antimitotic-antibiotic compound. From Klebsiella pneumoniae.
   8188..8309    +  polyA_signal   SV40 poly(A) signal: SV40 polyadenylation signal
   8382..8398    -  protein_bind   lac operator: The lac repressor binds to the lac operator to inhibit transcription in E. coli. This inhibition can be relieved by adding lactose or isopropyl-β-D-thiogalactopyranoside (IPTG). lac repressor encoded by lacI
   8406..8436    -  promoter       lac promoter: promoter for the E. coli lac operon
   8451..8472    -  protein_bind   CAP binding site: CAP binding activates transcription in the presence of cAMP. E. coli catabolite activator protein
   8485..8577    -  CDS            lacI (fragment): lac repressor; lacI; The lac repressor binds to the lac operator to inhibit transcription in E. coli. This inhibition can be relieved by adding lactose or isopropyl-β-D-thiogalactopyranoside (IPTG).
   8760..9348    -  rep_origin     ori: high-copy-number ColE1/pMB1/pBR322/pUC origin of replication
   9519..10379   -  CDS            AmpR: β-lactamase; bla; confers resistance to ampicillin, carbenicillin, and related antibiotics
  10380..11      -  promoter       AmpR promoter (across the origin): bla
>Addgene plasmid #185484 | pCMV-T7-NLS(SV40)-anCas(SCA)-BPNLS(SV40)-P2A-EGFP (LTH1378) | addgene full sequence | sequence record 363406 | Addgene NGS Result
GGGGTTCCGCGCACATTTCCCCGAAAAGTGCCACCTGACGTCGACGGATCGGGAGATCTCCCGATCCCCT
ATGGTGCACTCTCAGTACAATCTGCTCTGATGCCGCATAGTTAAGCCAGTATCTGCTCCCTGCTTGTGTG
TTGGAGGTCGCTGAGTAGTGCGCGAGCAAAATTTAAGCTACAACAAGGCAAGGCTTGACCGACAATTGCA
TGAAGAATCTGCTTAGGGTTAGGCGTTTTGCGCTGCTTCGCGATGTACGGGCCAGATATACGCGTTGACA
TTGATTATTGACTAGTTATTAATAGTAATCAATTACGGGGTCATTAGTTCATAGCCCATATATGGAGTTC
CGCGTTACATAACTTACGGTAAATGGCCCGCCTGGCTGACCGCCCAACGACCCCCGCCCATTGACGTCAA
TAATGACGTATGTTCCCATAGTAACGCCAATAGGGACTTTCCATTGACGTCAATGGGTGGAGTATTTACG
GTAAACTGCCCACTTGGCAGTACATCAAGTGTATCATATGCCAAGTACGCCCCCTATTGACGTCAATGAC
GGTAAATGGCCCGCCTGGCATTATGCCCAGTACATGACCTTATGGGACTTTCCTACTTGGCAGTACATCT
ACGTATTAGTCATCGCTATTACCATGGTGATGCGGTTTTGGCAGTACATCAATGGGCGTGGATAGCGGTT
TGACTCACGGGGATTTCCAAGTCTCCACCCCATTGACGTCAATGGGAGTTTGTTTTGGCACCAAAATCAA
CGGGACTTTCCAAAATGTCGTAACAACTCCGCCCCATTGACGCAAATGGGCGGTAGGCGTGTACGGTGGG
AGGTCTATATAAGCAGAGCTCTCTGGCTAACTAGAGAACCCACTGCTTACTGGCTTATCGAAATTAATAC
GACTCACTATAGGGAGACCCAAGCTGGCTAGCGCCACCATGCCCAAGAAAAAGCGGAAGGTGCCCAAGAT
GAAGAAGCCCTACAGCATCGGCCTGGACATCGGCACCAACAGCGTGGGCTGGGCCGTGATCACCGACGAC
TACAAGGTGCCCGCCAAGAAGATGAAGGTGCTGGGCAACACCGACAAGCAGAGCATCAAGAAGAACCTGC
TGGGCGCCCTGCTGTTCGACAGCGGCGAGACCGCCGAGGCCACCAGGCTGAAGAGGACCGCCAGGAGGAG
GTACACCAGGAGGAGGAACAGGATCTGCTACCTGCAGGAGATCTTCAGCGAGGAGATGAACAAGGTGGAC
GACAGCTTCTTCCACAGGCTGGACGAGAGCTTCCTGGTGCCCGAGGACAAGAAGTACGACAGGCACCCCA
TCTTCGGCAACCTGGCCGAGGAGGTGGCCTACCACGAGCAGTACCCCACCATCTACCACCTGAGGAAGCA
CCTGGCCGACAGCACCGAGAAGGCCGACCTGAGGCTGGTGTACCTGGCCCTGGCCCACATCATCAAGTTC
AGGGGCCACTTCCTGATCGAGGGCGACCTGAACGCCGAGAACACCGACGTGCAGAAGCTGTTCCAGCAGT
TCGTGGAGGTGTACAACCAGACCTTCGAGGAGAGCCACCTGAGCGAGGAGACCATCGACGTGGAGGAGAT
CCTGACCGAGAAGATCAGCAAGAGCAGGAGGCTGGAGAACCTGATCAAGCACTTCCCCAACGAGAAGAAG
AACGGCCTGTTCGGCAACCTGATCGCCCTGATCCTGGGCCTGCAGCCCAACTTCAAGACCAACTTCGACC
TGAGCGAGGACGCCAAGCTGCAGTTCAGCAAGGACACCTACGAGGAGGACCTGGAGAACCTGCTGGCCCA
GATCGGCGACGAGTACGCCGACCTGTTCCTGGCCGCCAAGAACCTGTACGACGCCATCCTGCTGAGCGGC
ATCCTGACCGTGACCGACAACAGCACCAAGGCCCCCCTGAGCGCCAGCATGATCAAGAGGTACGAGGAGC
ACCAGAAGGACCTGGCCCAGCTGAAGCAGTTCATCAAGGAGCACCTGCCCGACAAGTACAACGAGATCTT
CAGCGACAAGAGCAAGAACGGCTACGCCGGCTACATCGAGGGCAAGACCAGCCAGGAGGACTTCTACAAG
TACCTGAAGAAGATCCTGAGCAAGATCGACGGCGCCGAGTACTTCCTGGACAAGATCGACAGGGAGGACT
TCCTGAGGAAGCAGAGGACCTTCGACAACGGCAGCATCCCCCACCAGATCCACCTGCAGGAGCTGCACGC
CATCCTGAGGAGGCAGGGCGAGTACTACCCCTTCCTGAAGGAGAACCAGGAGAAGATCGAGAAGATCCTG
ACCTTCAGGATCCCCTACTACGTGGGCCCCCTGGCCAGGGGCAACAGCAGGTTCGCCTGGCTGACCAGGA
AGAGCGACGAGAAGATCACCCCCTGGAACTTCGACGAGGTGGTGGACAAGGAGAGCAGCGCCGAGGCCTT
CATCGAGAGGATGACCAACTACGACACCTACCTGCCCAACGAGAAGGTGCTGCCCAAGCACAGCCTGCTG
TACGAGACCTTCACCGTGTACAACGAGCTGACCAAGGTGAAGTACGTGACCGAGAGGGGCAAGACCCAGC
AGTTCTTCAGCGCCGAGCAGAAGCAGGAGATCTTCGACCACCTGTTCAAGAAGAACAGGAAGGTGACCAA
GAAGAAGCTGAAGGACTACCTGGAGAAGGAGTTCGAGGAGTTCGACAGCGTGGACATCACCGGCGTGGAG
GACGAGTTCAACGCCAGCCTGGGCACCTACCACGACCTGCTGAAGATCCTGAAGGACAAGGACTTCCTGG
ACGACGAGGAGAACGAGGAGATCCTGGAGGACATCGTGCTGACCCTGACCCTGTTCGAGGACAGGGAGAT
GATCAGGAAGAGGCTGGAGAAGTACAGCGACCTGTTCACCAAGGAGCAGCTGAAGAAGCTGGAGAGGAGG
CACTACACCGGCTGGGGCAGGCTGAGCAGGAAGCTGATCAACGGCATCAGGGACAAGCAGAGCGGCAAGA
CCATCCTGGACTACCTGATCGACGACGGCAGCAGCAACAGGAACTTCATGCAGCTGATCAACGACGACAG
CCTGAGCTTCAAGGAGGAGATCGAGAAGGCCCAGGTGATCGGCGAGACCGACAACCTGCACGAGGTGGTG
CAGGACCTGGCCGGCAGCCCCGCCATCAAGAAGGGCATCCTGCAGAGCCTGAAGATCGTGGACGAGCTGG
TGAAGGTGATGGGCAGGCACAACCCCGAGAACATCGTGGTGGAGATGGCCAGGGAGAACCAGACCACCAA
CAGGGGCAGGAGGAACAGCAGGCAGAGGCTGAAGAGGCTGGAGGAGGCCCTGAAGAACCTGGGCAGCAAC
ATCCTGAAGGAGCACCCCGTGGACAACCAGCAGCTGCAGAACGACAGGCTGTACCTGTACTACCTGCAGA
ACGGCAAGGACATGTACACCGGCGAGGAGCTGGACATCGACAACCTGAGCCAGTACGACATCGACCACAT
CATCCCCCAGAGCTTCATCAAGGACAACAGCATCGACAACAGGGTGCTGACCAGCAGCGAGGAGAACAGG
GGCAAGAGCGACAACGTGCCCAGCATCGAGGTGGTGAGGAAGATGAAGAGCTTCTGGCAGAAGCTGCTGA
ACGCCGGCCTGATCAGCCAGAGGAAGTTCGACAACCTGACCAAGGCCGAGAGGGGCGGCCTGACCGAGGA
CGACAAGGCCGGCTTCATCAAGAGGCAGCTGGTGGAGACCAGGCAGATCACCAAGCACGTGGCCCAGATC
CTGGACAGCAGGTTCAACACCGAGAGGGACGAGAACGACAAGAGGATCAGGAACGTGAAGATCATCACCC
TGAAGAGCAACCTGGTGAGCCAGTTCAGGAAGGACTTCGGCCTGTACAAGGTGAGGGAGATCAACGACTA
CCACCACGCCCACGACGCCTACCTGAACGCCGTGGTGGGCACCGCCCTGCTGAAGAAGTACCCCAAGCTG
GAGCCCGAGTTCGTGTACGGCGACTACAAGAAGTACAACCTGAGGAAGCTGATCGCCAAGAGCGACAGGG
AGAGGGGCAAGGCCACCGCCAAGATGTTCTTCTACAGCAACATCATGAACTTCTTCAAGACCGAGGTGAA
GCTGGCCGACGGCACCGTGATCGAGAGGCCCGTGATCGAGACCAACAAGGAGACCGGCGAGATCGTGTGG
GACAAGGAGAAGGACTTCGCCACCGTGAGGAAGGTGCTGAGCTACCCCCAGGTGAACATCGTGAAGAAGG
TGGAGGTGCAGACCGGCGGCTTCAGCAAGGAGAGCATCCTGCCCAAGGGCAACAGCGACAAGCTGATCCC
CAGGAAGAACAACTGGGACCCCAAGAAGTACGGCGGCTTCGACAGCCCCACCGTGGCCTACAGCGTGCTG
GTGGTGGCCGACGTGGAGAAGGGCAAGGCCAAGAAGCTGAAGACCGTGAAGGAGCTGGTGGGCATCACCA
TCATGGAGAGGAGCGCCTTCGAGAAGAACCCCATCGCCTTCCTGGAGAAGAAGGGCTACCAGAACATCCA
GGAGGACCTGATCATCAAGCTGCCCAAGTACAGCCTGTTCGAGCTGGAGAACGGCAGGAGGAGGCTGCTG
GCCAGCGCCAAGGAGCTGCAGAAGGGCAACGAGATGGTGCTGCCCGCCCACCTGGTGACCCTGCTGTACC
ACGCCAAGAGGATCGACAAGAGCAACGGCAACAGCGAGAACCTGGAGCAGAAGCAGGAGTACGTGGAGAA
GCACAAGAACGAGTTCGACGAGCTGCTGGACTACATCATCGACTTCAGCGAGAAGTACATCCTGGCCGAC
AAGAACCTGGAGAAGATCAAGGAGCTGTACGACCAGAACGACGACGCCGACATCAACGAGCTGGCCAGCA
GCTTCATCAACCTGCTGACCTTCACCGCCCTGGGCGCCCCCGCCGCCTTCAAGTTCTTCGGCGAGACCAT
CGACAGGAAGAGGTACACCAGCACCAAGGAGGTGCTGAACGCCACCCTGATCCACCAGAGCATCACCGGC
CTGTACGAGACCAGGATCGACCTGAGCAAGCTGGGCGAGGACCACTCTGGCGGCTCAAAAAGAACCGCCG
ACGGCAGCGAATTCGAGCCCAAGAAGAAGAGGAAAGTCGGAGGCGGTGGAAGCGGCGCAACAAACTTCTC
TCTGCTGAAACAAGCCGGAGATGTCGAAGAGAATCCTGGACCGATGGTGAGCAAGGGCGAGGAGCTGTTC
ACCGGGGTGGTGCCCATCCTGGTCGAGCTGGACGGCGACGTAAACGGCCACAAGTTCAGCGTGTCCGGCG
AGGGCGAGGGCGATGCCACCTACGGCAAGCTGACCCTGAAGTTCATCTGCACCACCGGCAAGCTGCCCGT
GCCCTGGCCCACCCTCGTGACCACCCTGACCTACGGCGTGCAGTGCTTCAGCCGCTACCCCGACCACATG
AAGCAGCACGACTTCTTCAAGTCCGCCATGCCCGAAGGCTACGTCCAGGAGCGCACCATCTTCTTCAAGG
ACGACGGCAACTACAAGACCCGCGCCGAGGTGAAGTTCGAGGGCGACACCCTGGTGAACCGCATCGAGCT
GAAGGGCATCGACTTCAAGGAGGACGGCAACATCCTGGGGCACAAGCTGGAGTACAACTACAACAGCCAC
AACGTCTATATCATGGCCGACAAGCAGAAGAACGGCATCAAGGTGAACTTCAAGATCCGCCACAACATCG
AGGACGGCAGCGTGCAGCTCGCCGACCACTACCAGCAGAACACCCCCATCGGCGACGGCCCCGTGCTGCT
GCCCGACAACCACTACCTGAGCACCCAGTCCGCCCTGAGCAAAGACCCCAACGAGAAGCGCGATCACATG
GTCCTGCTGGAGTTCGTGACCGCCGCCGGGATCACTCTCGGCATGGACGAGCTGTACAAGTGACATCATC
ATCACCACGCCTCTGGAACAGGCGGACCTAAAAAGAAGAGGAAGGTTTAAGGTACCGAGCTCGGATCCAC
TAGTCCAGTGTGGTGGAATTCTGCAGATATCCAGCACAGTGGCGGCCGCTCGAGTCTAGAGGGCCCGTTT
AAACCCGCTGATCAGCCTCGACTGTGCCTTCTAGTTGCCAGCCATCTGTTGTTTGCCCCTCCCCCGTGCC
TTCCTTGACCCTGGAAGGTGCCACTCCCACTGTCCTTTCCTAATAAAATGAGGAAATTGCATCGCATTGT
CTGAGTAGGTGTCATTCTATTCTGGGGGGTGGGGTGGGGCAGGACAGCAAGGGGGAGGATTGGGAAGACA
ATAGCAGGCATGCTGGGGATGCGGTGGGCTCTATGGCTTCTGAGGCGGAAAGAACCAGCTGGGGCTCTAG
GGGGTATCCCC
[124 nt withheld, positions 6382-6505]
C
[91 nt withheld, positions 6507-6597]
A
[49 nt withheld, positions 6599-6647]
CCTTTGACGTTGGAGTCCACGTTCTTT
[37 nt withheld, positions 6675-6711]
ACCCTATCTCGGTCTATTCTTTTGATTTATAAGGGATTTTGCCGATTTCGGCCTATTGGTTAAAAAATGA
GCTGATTTAACAAAAATTTAACGCGAATTAATTCTGTGGAATGTGTGTCAGTTAGGGTGTGGAAAGTCCC
CAGGCTCCCCAGCAGGCAGAAGTATGCAAAGCATGCATCTCAATTAGTCAGCAACCAGGTGTGGAAAGTC
CCCAGGCTCCCCAGCAGGCAGAAGTATGCAAAGCATGCATCTCAATTAGTCAGCAACCATAGTCCCGCCC
CTAACTCCGCCCATCCCGCCCCTAACTCCGCCCAGTTCCGCCCATTCTCCGCCCCATGGCTGACTAATTT
TTTTTATTTATGCAGAGGCCGAGGCCGCCTCTGCCTCTGAGCTATTCCAGAAGTAGTGAGGAGGCTTTTT
TGGAGGCCTAGGCTTTTGCAAAAAGCTCCCGGGAGCTTGTATATCCATTTTCGGATCTGATCAAGAGACA
GGATGAGGATCGTTTCGCATGATTGAACAAGATGGATTGCACGCAGGTTCTCCGGCCGCTTGGGTGGAGA
GGCTATTCGGCTATGACTGGGCACAACAGACAATCGGCTGCTCTGATGCCGCCGTGTTCCGGCTGTCAGC
GCAGGGGCGCCCGGTTCTTTTTGTCAAGACCGACCTGTCCGGTGCCCTGAATGAACTGCAGGACGAGGCA
GCGCGGCTATCGTGGCTGGCCACGACGGGCGTTCCTTGCGCAGCTGTGCTCGACGTTGTCACTGAAGCGG
GAAGGGACTGGCTGCTATTGGGCGAAGTGCCGGGGCAGGATCTCCTGTCATCTCACCTTGCTCCTGCCGA
GAAAGTATCCATCATGGCTGATGCAATGCGGCGGCTGCATACGCTTGATCCGGCTACCTGCCCATTCGAC
CACCAAGCGAAACATCGCATCGAGCGAGCACGTACTCGGATGGAAGCCGGTCTTGTCGATCAGGATGATC
TGGACGAAGAGCATCAGGGGCTCGCGCCAGCCGAACTGTTCGCCAGGCTCAAGGCGCGCATGCCCGACGG
CGAGGATCTCGTCGTGACCCATGGCGATGCCTGCTTGCCGAATATCATGGTGGAAAATGGCCGCTTTTCT
GGATTCATCGACTGTGGCCGGCTGGGTGTGGCGGACCGCTATCAGGACATAGCGTTGGCTACCCGTGATA
TTGCTGAAGAGCTTGGCGGCGAATGGGCTGACCGCTTCCTCGTGCTTTACGGTATCGCCGCTCCCGATTC
GCAGCGCATCGCCTTCTATCGCCTTCTTGACGAGTTCTTCTGAGCGGGACTCTGGGGTTCGAAATGACCG
ACCAAGCGACGCCCAACCTGCCATCACGAGATTTCGATTCCACCGCCGCCTTCTATGAAAGGTTGGGCTT
CGGAATCGTTTTCCGGGACGCCGGCTGGATGATCCTCCAGCGCGGGGATCTCATGCTGGAGTTCTTCGCC
CACCCCAACTTGTTTATTGCAGCTTATAATGGTTACAAATAAAGCAATAGCATCACAAATTTCACAAATA
AAGCATTTTTTTCACTGCATTCTAGTTGTGGTTTGTCCAAACTCATCAATGTATCTTATCATGTCTGTAT
ACCGTCGACCTCTAGCTAGAGCTTGGCGTAATCATGGTCATAGCTGTTTCCTGTGTGAAATTGTTATCCG
CTCACAATTCCACACAACATACGAGCCGGAAGCATAAAGTGTAAAGCCTGGGGTGCCTAATGAGTGAGCT
AACTCACATTAATTGCGTTGCGCTCACTGCCCGCTTTCCAGTCGGGAAACCTGTCGTGCCAGCTGCATTA
ATGAATCGGCCAACGCGCGGGGAGAGGCGGTTTGCGTATTGGGCGCTCTTCCGCTTCCTCGCTCACTGAC
TCGCTGCGCTCGGTCGTTCGGCTGCGGCGAGCGGTATCAGCTCACTCAAAGGCGGTAATACGGTTATCCA
CAGAATCAGGGGATAACGCAGGAAAGAACATGTGAGCAAAAGGCCAGCAAAAGGCCAGGAACCGTAAAAA
GGCCGCGTTGCTGGCGTTTTTCCATAGGCTCCGCCCCCCTGACGAGCATCACAAAAATCGACGCTCAAGT
CAGAGGTGGCGAAACCCGACAGGACTATAAAGATACCAGGCGTTTCCCCCTGGAAGCTCCCTCGTGCGCT
CTCCTGTTCCGACCCTGCCGCTTACCGGATACCTGTCCGCCTTTCTCCCTTCGGGAAGCGTGGCGCTTTC
TCATAGCTCACGCTGTAGGTATCTCAGTTCGGTGTAGGTCGTTCGCTCCAAGCTGGGCTGTGTGCACGAA
CCCCCCGTTCAGCCCGACCGCTGCGCCTTATCCGGTAACTATCGTCTTGAGTCCAACCCGGTAAGACACG
ACTTATCGCCACTGGCAGCAGCCACTGGTAACAGGATTAGCAGAGCGAGGTATGTAGGCGGTGCTACAGA
GTTCTTGAAGTGGTGGCCTAACTACGGCTACACTAGAAGAACAGTATTTGGTATCTGCGCTCTGCTGAAG
CCAGTTACCTTCGGAAAAAGAGTTGGTAGCTCTTGATCCGGCAAACAAACCACCGCTGGTAGCGGTGGTT
TTTTTGTTTGCAAGCAGCAGATTACGCGCAGAAAAAAAGGATCTCAAGAAGATCCTTTGATCTTTTCTAC
GGGGTCTGACGCTCAGTGGAACGAAAACTCACGTTAAGGGATTTTGGTCATGAGATTATCAAAAAGGATC
TTCACCTAGATCCTTTTAAATTAAAAATGAAGTTTTAAATCAATCTAAAGTATATATGAGTAAACTTGGT
CTGACAGTTACCAATGCTTAATCAGTGAGGCACCTATCTCAGCGATCTGTCTATTTCGTTCATCCATAGT
TGCCTGACTCCCCGTCGTGTAGATAACTACGATACGGGAGGGCTTACCATCTGGCCCCAGTGCTGCAATG
ATACCGCGAGACCCACGCTCACCGGCTCCAGATTTATCAGCAATAAACCAGCCAGCCGGAAGGGCCGAGC
GCAGAAGTGGTCCTGCAACTTTATCCGCCTCCATCCAGTCTATTAATTGTTGCCGGGAAGCTAGAGTAAG
TAGTTCGCCAGTTAATAGTTTGCGCAACGTTGTTGCCATTGCTACAGGCATCGTGGTGTCACGCTCGTCG
TTTGGTATGGCTTCATTCAGCTCCGGTTCCCAACGATCAAGGCGAGTTACATGATCCCCCATGTTGTGCA
AAAAAGCGGTTAGCTCCTTCGGTCCTCCGATCGTTGTCAGAAGTAAGTTGGCCGCAGTGTTATCACTCAT
GGTTATGGCAGCACTGCATAATTCTCTTACTGTCATGCCATCCGTAAGATGCTTTTCTGTGACTGGTGAG
TACTCAACCAAGTCATTCTGAGAATAGTGTATGCGGCGACCGAGTTGCTCTTGCCCGGCGTCAATACGGG
ATAATACCGCGCCACATAGCAGAACTTTAAAAGTGCTCATCATTGGAAAACGTTCTTCGGGGCGAAAACT
CTCAAGGATCTTACCGCTGTTGAGATCCAGTTCGATGTAACCCACTCGTGCACCCAACTGATCTTCAGCA
TCTTTTACTTTCACCAGCGTTTCTGGGTGAGCAAAAACAGGAAGGCAAAATGCCGCAAAAAAGGGAATAA
GGGCGACACGGAAATGTTGAATACTCATACTCTTCCTTTTTCAATATTATTGAAGCATTTATCAGGGTTA
TTGTCTCATGAGCGGATACATATTTGAATGTATTTAGAAAAATAAACAAATA
